Addgene plasmid #187202: pSLS.402
Purpose: Expresses retron Eco1 RT
Depositing lab: Seth Shipman. Depositing organization: J. David Gladstone Institutes. Publication: Recording gene expression order in DNA by CRISPR addition of retron barcodes. Bhattarai-Kline S, Lear SK, Fishman CB, Lopez SC, Lockshin ER, Schubert MG, Nivala J, Church GM, Shipman SL. Nature. 2022 Aug;608(7921):217-225. doi: 10.1038/s41586-022-04994-6. Epub 2022 Jul 27. PubMed 35896746.
Backbone
  Vector backbone: pJKR-O-mphR
  Vector type: Bacterial Expression, Synthetic Biology
Growth in bacteria
  Bacterial resistance: Spectinomycin, 50 μg/mL
  Growth temperature: 37°C
  Growth strain: DH5alpha
  Copy number: Unknown
Gene/Insert
  Gene/Insert name: Retron Eco1 Reverse Transcriptase (alt name: Retron Ec86 RT)
  Species: E. coli
  Insert size (bp): 963
  Promoter: mphR
  Cloning method: Gibson Cloning
  Sequencing primers: 5′ GCCAGGCATCAAATTAAGCAG; 3′ CCGTTGTGGTCTCCCTGAAT
Terms and licenses: Academic/Nonprofit Terms; Industry Terms: Not Available to Industry
Depositor comments: A192P mutation in mphR codon optimized does not affect plasmid function. Please visit https://doi.org/10.1101/2021.08.11.455990 for bioRxiv preprint.
How to cite: pSLS.402 was a gift from Seth Shipman (Addgene plasmid # 187202 ; http://n2t.net/addgene:187202 ; RRID:Addgene_187202)
