[The description below was written by a language model from this plasmid's Addgene catalogue record and pLannotate feature annotations shown in this document.]
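Description:
pSLS.402 is a bacterial expression plasmid built on the pJKR-O-mphR backbone and used in synthetic biology work in E. coli. It is selected with spectinomycin, matching the annotated aadA (SmR) aminoglycoside adenylyltransferase gene. The only complete replication origin in the feature table is p15A, a medium-copy origin compatible with ColE1-type plasmids. The short Rep101(Ts) and RSF ori hits nearby are fragments and probably do not represent functional elements, and the catalogue lists copy number as unknown. Small fragments annotated as GmR, an integrase and Tn5 transposase flank the resistance gene and look like remnants of the cassette's origin rather than working parts.

The payload is the reverse transcriptase of retron Eco1 (also called Ec86), an insert of about 960 bp that matches the RT86_ECOLX coding sequence and is preceded by a T7 gene 10-type ribosome binding site. This enzyme normally uses the retron's own non-coding transcript as both primer and template to make multicopy single-stranded DNA (msDNA). No retron ncRNA is annotated or described here, so the plasmid appears to supply only the RT. The record gives the promoter as mphR, indicating control by the MphR repressor system, which is generally relieved by macrolides such as erythromycin. A codon-optimised mphR gene is mentioned in the depositor comments, with an A192P change said not to affect function, but it is not annotated; it may lie in the unannotated stretch downstream of the RT. An ermC macrolide-resistance methylase driven by the AmpR promoter would let cells tolerate such an inducer. Several terminators (rrnB T1/T2, lambda t0, T7) insulate the units. The associated work concerns recording gene expression order by CRISPR acquisition of retron-derived barcodes.
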