Features (pLannotate 1.2.2; 17 found; start..end, strand, type, name):
      1..36      -  CDS            Rep101(Ts) (fragment): temperature-sensitive version of the RepA protein needed for replication with the pSC101 origin (Armstrong et al., 1984); rep101 encoding an A56V mutation
    109..164     -  rep_origin     RSF ori (fragment): Plasmids containing the RSF 1030 origin of replication can be propagated in E. coli cells that contain additional plasmids with compatible origins.
    252..797     -  rep_origin     p15A ori: Plasmids containing the medium-copy-number p15A origin of replication can be propagated in E. coli cells that contain a second plasmid with the ColE1 origin.
    949..993     +  terminator     rrnB T1 terminator: transcription terminator T1 from the E. coli rrnB gene
   1035..1826    -  CDS            SmR: aminoglycoside adenylyltransferase (Murphy, 1985); aadA; confers resistance to spectinomycin and streptomycin
   1833..1889    -  CDS            GmR (fragment): gentamycin acetyltransferase; aacC1; confers resistance to gentamycin
   1975..2049    +  CDS            int (fragment): INT2_ECOLX - Protein inferred from homology: Swiss-Prot protein existence level 3. Putative integrase believed to be involved in the insertion of antibiotic resistance genes into plasmids and transposons. From Escherichia coli.
   2077..2181    -  CDS            tnpA (fragment): TN5P_ECOLX - Also known as tnp. Experimental evidence at protein level: Swiss-Prot protein existence level 1. Mediates transposition of transposon Tn5 by a 'cut and paste' mechanism. First, the monomeric transposase binds the 19 bp inverted DNA repeats flanking the transposon. Then, dimerization of the DNA- bound transposase creates a synaptic DNA complex. After nicking of the first DNA strand, excision of the transposon proceeds through a series of intermediates. The transposase then mediates the insertion of the transposon at a new site by strand transfer. The activity of the wild- type tran
   2272..2387    +  ncRNA          5S rRNA: Accession: RF00001 - 5S ribosomal RNA
   2391..2477    +  terminator     rrnB T1 terminator: Escherichia coli rrnB; transcription terminator T1 from the E. coli rrnB gene
   2571..2594    -  terminator     rrnB T2 terminator (fragment): transcription terminator T2 from the E. coli rrnB gene
   2667..2685    +  RBS            RBS (fragment): efficient ribosome binding site from bacteriophage T7 gene 10 (Olins and Rangwala, 1989)
   2693..3652    +  CDS            RT86_ECOLX: Protein predicted: Swiss-Prot protein existence level 4. Participates in the synthesis of a msDNA (a branched RNA linked by a 2',5'-phosphodiester linkage to a single-stranded DNA) of unknown function. The retron transcript serves as primer and template to the reaction, and codes for the RT. From Escherichia coli.
   4500..4594    -  terminator     lambda t0 terminator: transcription terminator from phage lambda
   4635..5366    -  CDS            ermC: ERMC1_STAAU - Experimental evidence at transcript level: Swiss-Prot protein existence level 2. This protein produces a dimethylation of the adenine residue at position 2085 in 23S rRNA, resulting in reduced affinity between ribosomes and macrolide-lincosamide-streptogramin B antibiotics. From Staphylococcus aureus.
   5367..5471    -  promoter       AmpR promoter: bla
   5625..5672    +  terminator     T7 terminator: transcription terminator for bacteriophage T7 RNA polymerase
>Addgene plasmid #187202 | pSLS.402 | addgene full sequence | sequence record 367503 | Addgene NGS Result
TCAGATCCTTCCGTATTTAGCCAGTATGTTCTCTAGACGGATCGCTTCATGTGGTAGGAGAAAAAAGGCT
GCACCGGTGCGTCAGCAGAATATGTGATACAGGATATATTCCGCTTCCTCGCTCACTGACTCGCTACGCT
CGGTCGTTCGACTGCGGCGAGCGGAAATGGCTTACGAACGGGGCGGAGATTTCCTGGAAGATGCCAGGAA
GATACTTAACAGGGAAGTGAGAGGGCCGCGGCAAAGCCGTTTTTCCATAGGCTCCGCCCCCCTGACAAGC
ATCACGAAATCTGACGCTCAAATCAGTGGTGGCGAAACCCGACAGGACTATAAAGATACCAGGCGTTTCC
CCCTGGCGGCTCCCTCGTGCGCTCTCCTGTTCCTGCCTTTCGGTTTACCGGTGTCATTCCGCTGTTATGG
CCGCGTTTGTCTCATTCCACGCCTGACACTCAGTTCCGGGTAGGCAGTTCGCTCCAAGCTGGACTGTATG
CACGAACCCCCCGTTCAGTCCGACCGCTGCGCCTTATCCGGTAACTATCGTCTTGAGTCCAACCCGGAAA
GACATGCAAAAGCACCACTGGCAGCAGCCACTGGTAATTGATTTAGAGGAGTTAGTCTTGAAGTCATGCG
CCGGTTAAGGCTAAACTGAAAGGACAAGTTTTGGTGACTGCGCTCCTCCAAGCCAGTTACCTCGGTTCAA
AGAGTTGGTAGCTCAGAGAACCTTCGAAAAACCGCCCTGCAAGGCGGTTTTTTCGTTTTCAGAGCAAGAG
ATTACGCGCAGACCAAAACGATCTCAAGAAGATCATCTTATTAAGGGGTCTGACGCTCAGTGGAACGAAA
ACTCACGTTAAGGGATTTTGGTCATGAGATTATCAAAAAGGATCTTCACCTAGATCCAGCGGTATCATCA
ACAGGCTTACCCGTCTTACTGTCAAGAGGACATCCGGTCAAATAAAACGAAAGGCTCAGTCGAAAGACTG
GGCCTTTCGTTTTGCTGAGGAGACTTAGGGACCCTTCGAACCCCAGAGTCCCGCTTATTTGCCGACTACC
TTGGTGATCTCGCCTTTCACGTAGTGGACAAATTCTTCCAACTGATCTGCGCGCGAGGCCAAGCGATCTT
CTTCTTGTCCAAGATAAGCCTGTCTAGCTTCAAGTATGACGGGCTGATATTGGGCCGGCAGGCGCTCCAT
TGCCCAGTCGGCAGCGACATCCTTCGGCGCGATTTTGCCGGTTACTGCGCTGTACCAAATGCGGGACAAC
GTAAGCACTACATTTCGCTCATCGCCAGCCCAGTCGGGCGGCGAGTTCCATAGCGTTAAGGTTTCATTTA
GCGCCTCAAATAGATCCTGTTCAGGAACCGGATCAAAGAGTTCCTCCGCCGCTGGACCTACCAAGGCAAC
GCTATGTTCTCTTGCTTTTGTCAGCAAGATAGCCAGATCAATGTCGATCGTGGCTGGCTCGAAGATACCT
GCAAGAATGTCATTGCGCTGCCATTCTCCAAATTGCAGTTCGCGCTTAGCTGGATAACGCCACGGAATGA
TGTCGTCGTGCACAACAATGGTGACTTCTACAGCGCGGAGAATCTCGCTCTCTCCAGGGGAAGCCGAAGT
TTCCAAAAGGTCGTTGATCAAAGCTCGCCGCGTTGTTTCATCAAGCCTTACGGTCACCGTAACTAGCAAA
TCAATATCACTGTGTGGCTTCAGGCCGCCATCCACTGCGGAGCCGTACAAATGTACGGCCAGCAACGTCG
GTTCGAGATGGCGCTCGATGGCGCCAACTACCTCTGATAGTTGAGTCGATACTTCGGTGATCACCGCTTC
CCTCATAATGTTTAACTTTGTTTTAGGGCGACTGCCCTGCTGCGTAACATCGTTGCTGCTCCATAACATC
AAACATCGACCCATGGCGTAACGCGCTTGCTGCTTGGATGCCCGAGGCATAGACTGTACCCCAAAAAAAC
AGTCATAGCAAGCCATGAAAACCGCCACTGCACCGTTACCACCGCTGCGTTCGGTCAAGGTTCTGGACCA
GTTGCGTGAGCGCATGCGAAACGATCCTCATCCTGTCTCTTGATCAGATCTTGATCCCCTGCGCCATCAG
ATCCTTGGCGGCAAGAAAGCCATCCAGTTTACTTTGCAGGGCTTCCCAACCTTACCAGAGGGCGCCCCAG
CTGGCAATTCCGACGTCTGGCTGTTTTGGCGGATGAGAGAAGATTTTCAGCCTGATACAGATTAAATCAG
AACGCAGAAGCGGTCTGATAAAACAGAATTTGCCTGGCGGCAGTAGCGCGGTGGTCCCACCTGACCCCAT
GCCGAACTCAGAAGTGAAACGCCGTAGCGCCGATGGTAGTGTGGGGTCTCCCCATGCGAGAGTAGGGAAC
TGCCAGGCATCAAATAAAACGAAAGGCTCAGTCGAAAGACTGGGCCTTTCGTTTTATCTGTTGTTTGTCG
GTGAACGCTCTCCTGAGTAGGACAAATCCGCCGGGAGCGGATTTGAACGTTGCGAAGCAACGGCCCGGAG
GGTGGCGGGCAGGACGCCCGCCATAAACTGCCAGGCATCAAATTAAGCAGAAGGCCATCCGTCAGGATGG
CCTTTTTGCGTTTCTACAAACTGGATTGAATATAACCGACGTGACTGTTACATTTAGGTGGCTAAACCCG
TCAACATTTAACTTTAAGAAGGAGATATACATATGAAATCCGCTGAATATTTGAACACTTTTAGATTGAG
AAATCTCGGCCTACCTGTCATGAACAATTTGCATGACATGTCTAAGGCGACTCGCATATCTGTTGAAACA
CTTCGGTTGTTAATCTATACAGCTGATTTTCGCTATAGGATCTACACTGTAGAAAAGAAAGGCCCAGAGA
AGAGAATGAGAACCATTTACCAACCTTCTCGAGAACTTAAAGCCTTACAAGGATGGGTTCTACGTAACAT
TTTAGATAAACTGTCGTCATCTCCTTTTTCTATTGGATTTGAAAAGCACCAATCTATTTTGAATAATGCT
ACCCCGCATATTGGGGCAAACTTTATACTGAATATTGATTTGGAGGATTTTTTCCCAAGTTTAACTGCTA
ACAAAGTTTTTGGAGTGTTCCATTCTCTTGGTTATAATCGACTAATATCTTCAGTTTTGACAAAAATATG
TTGTTATAAAAATCTGCTACCACAAGGTGCTCCATCATCACCTAAATTAGCTAATCTAATATGTTCTAAA
CTTGATTATCGTATTCAGGGTTATGCAGGTAGTCGGGGCTTGATATATACGAGATATGCCGATGATCTCA
CCTTATCTGCACAGTCTATGAAAAAGGTTGTTAAAGCACGTGATTTTTTATTTTCTATAATCCCAAGTGA
AGGATTGGTTATTAACTCAAAAAAAACTTGTATTAGTGGGCCTCGTAGTCAGAGGAAAGTTACAGGTTTA
GTTATTTCACAAGAGAAAGTTGGGATAGGTAGAGAAAAATATAAAGAAATTAGAGCAAAGATACATCATA
TATTTTGCGGTAAGTCTTCTGAGATAGAACACGTTAGGGGATGGTTGTCATTTATTTTAAGTGTGGATTC
AAAAAGCCATAGGAGATTAATAACTTATATTAGCAAATTAGAAAAAAAATATGGAAAGAACCCTTTAAAT
AAAGCGAAGACCTAATTAATTAACGGCACTCCTCAGCAAATATAATGACCCTCTTGATAACCCAAGAGGG
CATTTTTTAATGCCCATGGCGTTTACCACAGCTAACACCACGTCGTCCCTATCTGCTGCCCTAGGTCTAT
GAGTGGTTGCTGGATAACTTTACGGGCATGCATAAGGCTCGTAGGCTATATTCAGGGAGACCACAACGGT
TTCCCTCTACAAATAATTTTGTTTAACTTTGAAATAAGGAGGTAATACAAATGCCGCGTCCGAAACTGAA
ATCTGACGACGAAGTTCTGGAAGCGGCGACCGTTGTTCTGAAACGTTGCGGTCCGATCGAATTCACCCTG
TCTGGTGTTGCGAAAGAAGTTGGTCTGTCTCGTGCGGCGCTGATCCAGCGTTTCACCAACCGTGACACCC
TGCTGGTTCGTATGATGGAACGTGGTGTTGAACAGGTTCGTCACTACCTGAACGCGATCCCGATCGGTGC
GGGTCCGCAGGGTCTGTGGGAATTCCTGCAGGTTCTGGTTCGTTCTATGAACACCCGTAACGACTTCTCT
GTTAACTACCTGATCTCTTGGTACGAACTGCAGGTTCCGGAACTGCGTACCCTGGCGATCCAGCGTAACC
GTGCGGTTGTTGAAGGTATCCGTAAACGTCTGCCGCCGGGTGCGCCGGCGGCGGCGGAACTGCTGCTGCA
CTCTGTTATCGCGGGTGCGACCATGCAGTGGGCGGTTGACCCGGACGGTGAACTGGCGGACCACGTTCTG
GCGCAGATCGCGGCGATCCTGTGCCTGATGTTCCCGGAACACGACGACTTCCAGCTGCTGCAGCCGCACG
CGTAATAACTAGTGCTTGGATTCTCACCAATAAAAAACGCCCGGCGGCAACCGAGCGTTCTGAACAAATC
CAGATGGAGTTCTGAGGTCATTACTGGATCTATCAACAGGAGTCCAAGCGAGCTCGTAAACTTGGTCTGA
CAGCCCTTAACTTACTTATTAAATAATTTATAGCTATTGAAAAGAGATAAGAATTGTTCAAAGCTAATAT
TGTTTAAATCGTCAATTCCTGCATGTTTTAAGGAATTGTTAAATTGATTTTTTGTAAATATTTTCTTGTA
TTCTTTGTTAACCCATTTCATAACGAAATAATTATACTTTTGTTTATCTTTGTGTGATATTCTTGATTTT
TTTCTACTTAATCTGATAAGTGAGCTATTCACTTTAGGTTTAGGATGAAAATATTCTCTTGGAACCATAC
TTAATATAGAAATATCAACTTCTGCCATTAAAAGTAATGCCAATGAGCGTTTTGTATTTAATAATCTTTT
AGCAAACCCGTATTCCACGATTAAATAAATCTCATTAGCTATACTATCAAAAACAATTTTGCGTATTATA
TCCGTACTTATGTTATAAGGTATATTACCATATATTTTATAGGATTGGTTTTTAGGAAATTTAAACTGCA
ATATATCCTTGTTTAAAACTTGGAAATTATCGTGATCAACAAGTTTATTTTCTGTAGTTTTGCATAATTT
ATGGTCTATTTCAATGGCAGTTACGAAATTACACCTCTTTACTAATTCAAGGGTAAAATGGCCTTTTCCT
GAGCCGATTTCAAAGATATTATCATGTTCATTTAATCTTATATTTGTCATTATTTTATCTATATTATGTT
TTGAAGTAATAAAGTTTTGACTGTGTTTTATATTTTTCTCGTTCATACTCTTCCTTTTTCAATATTATTG
AAGCATTTATCAGGGTTATTGTCTCATGAGCGGATACATATTTGAATGTATTTAGAAAAATAAACAAATA
GGGGTTCCGCGCACATTTCCCCGAAAAGTGCCACCTGACGTCTAAGAAACCATTATTATCATGACATTAA
CCTATAAAAATAGGCGTATCACGAGGCCCTTTCGTCTTCACTAAGCGACTAAAAAATTGAATGTAGGAAA
CCAACATGCCAGTTCTAGCAATAACTAGCATAACCCCTTGGGGCCTCTAAACGGGTCTTGAGGGGTTTTT
TGCTGAAACCTCAGGCGAGAAGCACACGGTCACACT
